>Addgene plasmid #114877 | BRL1 B12_pECIA14 | addgene full sequence | sequence record 274762 | Addgene NGS Result
GTAAAACGACGGCCAGTGAATTAATTCGTTGCAGGACAGGATGTGGTGCCCGATGTGACTAGCTCTTTGC
TGCAGGCCGTCCTATCCTCTGGTTCCGATAAGAGACCCAGAACTCCGGCCCCCCACCGCCCACCGCCACC
CCCATACATATGTGGTACGCAAGTAAGAGTGCCTGCGCATGCCCCATGTGCCCCACCAAGAGCTTTGCAT
CCCATACAAGTCCCCAAAGTGGAGAACCGAACCAATTCTTCGCGGGCAGAACAAAAGCTTCTGCACACGT
CTCCACTCGAATTTGGAGCCGGCCGGCGTGTGCAAAAGAGGTGAATCGAACGAAAGACCCGTGTGTAAAG
CCGCGTTTCCAAAATGTATAAAACCGAGAGCATCTGGCCAATGTGCATCAGTTGTGGTCAGCAGCAAAAT
CAAGTGAATCATCTCAGTGCAACTAAAGGGGGGATCCGATCTCAATATGAAGTTATGCATATTACTGGCC
GTCGTGGCCTTTGTTGGCCTCTCGCTCGGGGACTTCAACGAAACTGCTCTGTTATTGGCGTTCAAGCAAA
ACTCTGTAAAATCTGATCCTAATAACGTTCTTGGTAACTGGAAATACGAGTCGGGTCGTGGTTCATGCTC
TTGGCGAGGGGTTTCTTGCTCTGACGATGGTCGAATCGTCGGATTAGATCTCCGAAACAGTGGACTCACC
GGAACCCTAAACCTAGTTAACCTCACGGCGTTGCCTAATCTCCAGAATCTTTACTTGCAAGGAAATTACT
TCTCCTCTGGAGGAGATTCGTCTGGTTCTGATTGTTATCTTCAAGTTCTGGATTTGTCTTCGAATTCTAT
TTCAGACTATTCAATGGTGGATTACGTTTTCTCAAAATGTTCGAATCTGGTTTCGGTGAATATCTCCAAC
AACAAGCTCGTCGGAAAATTAGGTTTTGCTCCGTCGTCTTTACAGAGCTTGACGACTGTTGATCTCTCTT
ACAACATCTTATCAGATAAGATTCCGGAGAGTTTTATTTCAGATTTTCCGGCGTCGTTGAAATATCTCGA
TCTAACTCACAACAACTTATCCGGCGACTTCTCCGATCTCAGTTTCGGTATCTGTGGGAATCTCACCTTC
TTCAGTCTATCACAGAACAATCTCTCCGGTGATAAATTCCCAATCACTCTACCAAACTGCAAATTCCTCG
AGACATTAAACATCTCTCGGAACAATCTCGCCGGAAAAATCCCTAACGGAGAGTATTGGGGAAGTTTCCA
GAATCTGAAACAGCTCTCTCTAGCTCATAACCGTCTCTCCGGCGAAATCCCACCGGAGCTTTCTCTACTC
TGCAAAACCCTAGTGATTCTTGATCTATCCGGAAACACTTTCTCCGGCGAGCTTCCTTCACAGTTCACCG
CCTGCGTCTGGTTACAGAATCTTAACCTCGGAAACAACTACCTCTCCGGAGATTTCTTAAACACGGTCGT
GAGTAAAATCACCGGAATCACTTATCTATACGTTGCTTACAACAACATCTCAGGCTCTGTTCCGATTTCT
CTCACAAACTGTTCAAATCTTCGTGTTCTTGATCTAAGCTCAAATGGTTTCACCGGAAATGTACCGTCTG
GTTTCTGCTCTCTGCAAAGCTCGCCGGTTCTTGAAAAGATTCTCATAGCTAACAATTACCTCTCAGGAAC
AGTTCCTATGGAGCTTGGTAAATGCAAGAGCTTGAAGACAATTGATCTTAGCTTCAATGAGCTTACTGGT
CCGATTCCGAAAGAGATATGGATGTTGCCGAATCTGTCGGATTTGGTTATGTGGGCGAACAATCTCACTG
GGACGATCCCGGAAGGTGTTTGTGTTAAAGGAGGAAATTTGGAAACTCTTATCCTCAACAACAATCTCTT
AACCGGTTCAATCCCTGAGTCGATCTCGAGATGCACCAATATGATCTGGATCTCTCTTTCTAGTAATCGT
CTCACCGGGAAAATCCCGAGCGGGATTGGTAATCTTTCCAAGTTAGCAATCTTGCAGCTAGGGAATAACT
CTCTGTCCGGGAACGTTCCTCGCCAGCTTGGGAACTGCAAGAGTCTGATCTGGCTTGATCTGAACAGCAA
CAATCTAACCGGGGACCTCCCGGGTGAGCTAGCTAGCCAAGCCGGGTTAGTAATGCCTGGGAGCGTTTCA
GGTAAACAGTTTGCGTTTGTGAGAAACGAAGGTGGAACAGACTGCAGAGGTGCAGGTGGGTTAGTAGAGT
TTGAAGGCATTCGTGCTGAACGATTAGAGCGGCTACCAATGGTTCATTCGTGTCCCGCGACACGGATATA
CTCAGGCATGACAATGTACACATTCTCAGCAAATGGAAGCATGATCTATTTCGACATCTCGTATAATGCT
GTTTCAGGTTTTATACCTCCTGGTTATGGTAACATGGGCTATCTCCAGGTCTTGAATTTGGGACATAACC
GGATAACCGGAACCATCCCGGACAGTTTTGGAGGATTGAAAGCGATTGGTGTTCTCGATCTATCTCACAA
CAATCTTCAAGGGTACTTACCCGGGTCGCTGGGGTCGCTTTCTTTCCTCAGTGATCTTGATGTCTCTAAC
AACAACCTTACTGGTCCAATCCCATTTGGAGGTCAGCTTACAACGTTCCCTGTCTCGAGATACGCAAACA
ACTCAGGCCTCTGTGGTGTTCCTTTGCGTCCCTGCGGTTCAGCTCCTCGACGGCCCATTACCTCCCGTAT
CCATGCCAAGCTGGAGGTGCTGTTCCAGGGACCAAGCGGCAATCCCGGCGGCGATCTGGCCCCCCAGATG
CTGCGCGAGCTGCAGGAGACCAATGCCGCCCTGCAGGACGTGCGCGAGCTGCTGCGCCACCGCGTGAAGG
AGATCACCTTCCTGAAGAACACCGTGATGGAGTGCGACGCCTGCGGCATGCAGCCCTCTAGAGGCTCCGG
CTCCATCATCCCAGTTGAGGAGGAGAACCCGGACTTCTGGAACCGCGAGGCAGCCGAGGCCCTGGGTGCC
GCCAAGAAGCTGCAGCCTGCACAGACAGCCGCCAAGAACCTCATCATCTTCCTGGGCGATGGGATGGGGG
TGTCTACGGTGACAGCTGCCAGGATCCTAAAAGGGCAGAAGAAGGACAAACTGGGGCCTGAGATACCCCT
GGCCATGGACCGCTTCCCATATGTGGCTCTGTCCAAGACATACAATGTAGACAAACATGTGCCAGACAGT
GGAGCCACAGCCACGGCCTACCTGTGCGGGGTCAAGGGCAACTTCCAGACCATTGGCTTGAGTGCAGCCG
CCCGCTTTAACCAGTGCAACACGACACGCGGCAACGAGGTCATCTCCGTGATGAATCGGGCCAAGAAAGC
AGGGAAGTCAGTGGGAGTGGTAACCACCACACGAGTGCAGCACGCCTCGCCAGCCGGCACCTACGCCCAC
ACGGTGAACCGCAACTGGTACTCGGACGCCGACGTGCCTGCCTCGGCCCGCCAGGAGGGGTGCCAGGACA
TCGCTACGCAGCTCATCTCCAACATGGACATTGACGTGATCCTAGGTGGAGGCCGAAAGTACATGTTTCG
CATGGGAACCCCAGACCCTGAGTACCCAGATGACTACAGCCAAGGTGGGACCAGGCTGGACGGGAAGAAT
CTGGTGCAGGAATGGCTGGCGAAGCGCCAGGGTGCCCGGTATGTGTGGAACCGCACTGAGCTCATGCAGG
CTTCCCTGGACCCGTCTGTGACCCATCTCATGGGTCTCTTTGAGCCTGGAGACATGAAATACGAGATCCA
CCGAGACTCCACACTGGACCCCTCCCTGATGGAGATGACAGAGGCTGCCCTGCGCCTGCTGAGCAGGAAC
CCCCGCGGCTTCTTCCTCTTCGTGGAGGGTGGTCGCATCGACCATGGTCATCATGAAAGCAGGGCTTACC
GGGCACTGACTGAGACGATCATGTTCGACGACGCCATTGAGAGGGCGGGCCAGCTCACCAGCGAGGAGGA
CACGCTGAGCCTCGTCACTGCCGACCACTCCCACGTCTTCTCCTTCGGAGGCTACCCCCTGCGAGGGAGC
TCCATCTTCGGGCTGGCCCCTGGCAAGGCCCGGGACAGGAAGGCCTACACGGTCCTCCTATACGGAAACG
GTCCAGGCTATGTGCTCAAGGACGGCGCCCGGCCGGATGTTACCGAGAGCGAGAGCGGGAGCCCCGAGTA
TCGGCAGCAGTCAGCAGTGCCCCTGGACGAAGAGACCCACGCAGGCGAGGACGTGGCGGTGTTCGCGCGC
GGCCCGCAGGCGCACCTGGTTCACGGCGTGCAGGAGCAGACCTTCATAGCGCACGTCATGGCCTTCGCCG
CCTGCCTGGAGCCCTACACCGCCTGCGACCTGGCGCCCCCCGCCGGCACCACCGACGCCGCGCACCCGGG
TTCTAGAGGAAGCACCTCCGGCGATAACGATTACAAGGATGATGATGATAAGGCCAGCGGCACCGGTCAT
CATCACCATCACCATTGAGTTTAAACCCGCTGATCAGCCTCGACTGTGCCTTCTAAGGCCTGAGCTCGCT
GATCAGCCTCGATCGAGGATCCAGACATGATAAGATACATTGATGAGTTTGGACAAACCACAACTAGAAT
GCAGTGAAAAAAATGCTTTATTTGTGAAATTTGTGATGCTATTGCTTTATTTGTAACCATTATAAGCTGC
AATAAACAAGTTAACAACAACAATTGCATTCATTTTATGTTTCAGGTTCAGGGGGAGGTGTGGGAGGTTT
TTTAAAGCAAGTAAAACCTCTACAAATGTGGTATGGCTGATTATGATCAGTCGACCTGCAGGCATGCAAG
CTTGGCGTAATCATGGTCATAGCTGTTTCCTGTGTGAAATTGTTATCCGCTCACAATTCCACACAACATA
CGAGCCGGAAGCATAAAGTGTAAAGCCTGGGGTGCCTAATGAGTGAGCTAACTCACATTAATTGCGTTGC
GCTCACTGCCCGCTTTCCAGTCGGGAAACCTGTCGTGCCAGCTGCATTAATGAATCGGCCAACGCGCGGG
GAGAGGCGGTTTGCGTATTGGGCGCTCTTCCGCTTCCTCGCTCACTGACTCGCTGCGCTCGGTCGTTCGG
CTGCGGCGAGCGGTATCAGCTCACTCAAAGGCGGTAATACGGTTATCCACAGAATCAGGGGATAACGCAG
GAAAGAACATGTGAGCAAAAGGCCAGCAAAAGGCCAGGAACCGTAAAAAGGCCGCGTTGCTGGCGTTTTT
CCATAGGCTCCGCCCCCCTGACGAGCATCACAAAAATCGACGCTCAAGTCAGAGGTGGCGAAACCCGACA
GGACTATAAAGATACCAGGCGTTTCCCCCTGGAAGCTCCCTCGTGCGCTCTCCTGTTCCGACCCTGCCGC
TTACCGGATACCTGTCCGCCTTTCTCCCTTCGGGAAGCGTGGCGCTTTCTCATAGCTCACGCTGTAGGTA
TCTCAGTTCGGTGTAGGTCGTTCGCTCCAAGCTGGGCTGTGTGCACGAACCCCCCGTTCAGCCCGACCGC
TGCGCCTTATCCGGTAACTATCGTCTTGAGTCCAACCCGGTAAGACACGACTTATCGCCACTGGCAGCAG
CCACTGGTAACAGGATTAGCAGAGCGAGGTATGTAGGCGGTGCTACAGAGTTCTTGAAGTGGTGGCCTAA
CTACGGCTACACTAGAAGAACAGTATTTGGTATCTGCGCTCTGCTGAAGCCAGTTACCTTCGGAAAAAGA
GTTGGTAGCTCTTGATCCGGCAAACAAACCACCGCTGGTAGCGGTGGTTTTTTTGTTTGCAAGCAGCAGA
TTACGCGCAGAAAAAAAGGATCTCAAGAAGATCCTTTGATCTTTTCTACGGGGTCTGACGCTCAGTGGAA
CGAAAACTCACGTTAAGGGATTTTGGTCATGAGATTATCAAAAAGGATCTTCACCTAGATCCTTTTAAAT
TAAAAATGAAGTTTTAAATCAATCTAAAGTATATATGAGTAAACTTGGTCTGACAGTTACCAATGCTTAA
TCAGTGAGGCACCTATCTCAGCGATCTGTCTATTTCGTTCATCCATAGTTGCCTGACTCCCCGTCGTGTA
GATAACTACGATACGGGAGGGCTTACCATCTGGCCCCAGTGCTGCAATGATACCGCGAGACCCACGCTCA
CCGGCTCCAGATTTATCAGCAATAAACCAGCCAGCCGGAAGGGCCGAGCGCAGAAGTGGTCCTGCAACTT
TATCCGCCTCCATCCAGTCTATTAATTGTTGCCGGGAAGCTAGAGTAAGTAGTTCGCCAGTTAATAGTTT
GCGCAACGTTGTTGCCATTGCTACAGGCATCGTGGTGTCACGCTCGTCGTTTGGTATGGCTTCATTCAGC
TCCGGTTCCCAACGATCAAGGCGAGTTACATGATCCCCCATGTTGTGCAAAAAAGCGGTTAGCTCCTTCG
GTCCTCCGATCGTTGTCAGAAGTAAGTTGGCCGCAGTGTTATCACTCATGGTTATGGCAGCACTGCATAA
TTCTCTTACTGTCATGCCATCCGTAAGATGCTTTTCTGTGACTGGTGAGTACTCAACCAAGTCATTCTGA
GAATAGTGTATGCGGCGACCGAGTTGCTCTTGCCCGGCGTCAATACGGGATAATACCGCGCCACATAGCA
GAACTTTAAAAGTGCTCATCATTGGAAAACGTTCTTCGGGGCGAAAACTCTCAAGGATCTTACCGCTGTT
GAGATCCAGTTCGATGTAACCCACTCGTGCACCCAACTGATCTTCAGCATCTTTTACTTTCACCAGCGTT
TCTGGGTGAGCAAAAACAGGAAGGCAAAATGCCGCAAAAAAGGGAATAAGGGCGACACGGAAATGTTGAA
TACTCATACTCTTCCTTTTTCAATATTATTGAAGCATTTATCAGGGTTATTGTCTCATGAGCGGATACAT
ATTTGAATGTATTTAGAAAAATAAACAAATAGGGGTTCCGCGCACATTTCCCCGAAAAGTGCCACCTGAC
GTCTAAGAAACCATTATTATCATGACATTAACCTATAAAAATAGGCGTATCACGAGGCCCTTTCGTCTCG
CGCGTTTCGGTGATGACGGTGAAAACCTCTGACACATGCAGCTCCCGGAGACGGTCACAGCTTGTCTGTA
AGCGGATGCCGGGAGCAGACAAGCCCGTCAGGGCGCGTCAGCGGGTGTTGGCGGGTGTCGGGGCTGGCTT
AACTATGCGGCATCAGAGCAGATTGTACTGAGAGTGCACCATATGCGGTGTGAAATACCGCACAGATGCG
TAAGGAGAAAATACCGCATCAGGCGCCATTCGCCATTCAGGCTGCGCAACTGTTGGGAAGGGCGATCGGT
GCGGGCCTCTTCGCTATTACGCCAGCTGGCGAAAGGGGGATGTGCTGCAAGGCGATTAAGTTGGGTAACG
CCAGGGTTTTCCCAGTCACGACGTT
Features (pLannotate 1.2.2; 19 found; start..end, strand, type, name):
     23..449     +  promoter       MT promoter: Drosophila metallothionein promoter
    467..520     +  sig_peptide    BiP signal sequence: Drosophila BiP signal sequence
    521..2740    +  CDS            BRL1 (fragment): BRL1_ARATH - Experimental evidence at protein level: Swiss-Prot protein existence level 1. Receptor with a serine/threonine-protein kinase activity. Regulates, in response to brassinosteroid binding, a signaling cascade involved in plant development. Binds brassinolide. May be involved in cell growth and vascular differentiation. From Arabidopsis thaliana (Mouse-ear cress).
   2777..2956    +  CDS            Comp (fragment): COMP_RAT - Experimental evidence at protein level: Swiss-Prot protein existence level 1. May play a role in the structural integrity of cartilage via its interaction with other extracellular matrix proteins such as the collagens and fibronectin. Can mediate the interaction of chondrocytes with the cartilage extracellular matrix through interaction with cell surface integrin receptors. Could play a role in the pathogenesis of osteoarthritis. Potent suppressor of apoptosis in both primary chondrocytes and transformed cells. Suppresses apoptosis by blocking the activation of caspase-3 and by indu
   2944..4396    +  CDS            SEAP (fragment): secreted alkaline phosphatase from human placenta The natural enzyme has a C-terminal transmembrane sequence that is replaced by a GPI anchor.
   4433..4462    +  CDS            2xFLAG (fragment): two tandem FLAG® epitope tags
   4568..4702    -  polyA_signal   SV40 poly(A) signal: SV40 polyadenylation signal
   4725..4809    -  CDS            large T antigen (fragment): large T antigen from SV40 (simian virus 40)
   4809..4833    +  misc_feature   MCS (fragment): pUC18/19 multiple cloning site
   4870..4886    -  protein_bind   lac operator: The lac repressor binds to the lac operator to inhibit transcription in E. coli. This inhibition can be relieved by adding lactose or isopropyl-β-D-thiogalactopyranoside (IPTG). lac repressor encoded by lacI
   4894..4924    -  promoter       lac promoter: promoter for the E. coli lac operon
   4939..4960    -  protein_bind   CAP binding site: CAP binding activates transcription in the presence of cAMP. E. coli catabolite activator protein
   4973..5065    -  CDS            lacI (fragment): lac repressor; lacI; The lac repressor binds to the lac operator to inhibit transcription in E. coli. This inhibition can be relieved by adding lactose or isopropyl-β-D-thiogalactopyranoside (IPTG).
   5248..5836    -  rep_origin     ori: high-copy-number ColE1/pMB1/pBR322/pUC origin of replication
   6007..6867    -  CDS            AmpR: β-lactamase; bla; confers resistance to ampicillin, carbenicillin, and related antibiotics
   6868..6972    -  promoter       AmpR promoter: bla
   7067..7102    +  CDS            rop (fragment): Rop protein, which maintains plasmids at low copy number; rop
   7204..7303    +  misc_feature   bom (fragment): basis of mobility region from pBR322
   7309..21      -  CDS            lacZα (fragment) (across the origin): LacZα fragment of β-galactosidase; lacZ fragment
