[The description below was written by a language model from this plasmid's Addgene catalogue record and pLannotate feature annotations shown in this document.]
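Description:
BRL1 B12_pECIA14 is an insect-cell expression plasmid built on the pECIA14 backbone and designed for secreted protein production in Drosophila cell culture. It is propagated in E. coli as a high-copy plasmid through a ColE1/pUC-type origin, with β-lactamase (AmpR) providing ampicillin selection. The remaining bacterial elements in the feature table (lac promoter/operator, CAP site, and fragments of lacZα, lacI, rop and bom) are remnants of the pUC/pBR322-derived cloning backbone and have no role in the payload. No selectable marker for insect cells is annotated.

The expression cassette is driven by the Drosophila metallothionein promoter, which is induced by copper (CuSO4). It is followed by the Drosophila BiP signal sequence, which directs the product into the secretory pathway. Fused in frame is the extracellular domain of Arabidopsis thaliana BRL1 (AT1G55610), a BRI1-like leucine-rich repeat receptor kinase that binds brassinolide; the insert was added by ligation-independent cloning. The C-terminal fusion partners are the pentamerising coiled-coil helix of rat COMP, human placental alkaline phosphatase, a FLAG epitope and, according to the depositor, a hexahistidine tag, which the feature table does not annotate separately. An SV40 polyadenylation signal lies downstream of the cassette.

This is the "prey" configuration of an extracellular interaction assay. COMP-mediated pentamerisation raises avidity so that weak ectodomain interactions can be captured, and the alkaline phosphatase gives an enzymatic readout of binding. The plasmid is meant to be used alongside the corresponding bait vector, BRL1 B12_pECIA2, and belongs to a set made to map interactions among Arabidopsis LRR receptor kinase ectodomains.
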