Addgene plasmid #114877: BRL1 B12_pECIA14
Purpose: Prey vector BRL1 B12_pECIA14 should be used with bait vector BRL1 B12_pECIA2.
Depositing lab: Youssef Belkhadir. Depositing organization: Gregor Mendel Institute of Molecular Plant Biology. Publication: An extracellular network of Arabidopsis leucine-rich repeat receptor kinases. Smakowska-Luzan E, Mott GA, Parys K, Stegmann M, Howton TC, Layeghifard M, Neuhold J, Lehner A, Kong J, Grunwald K, Weinberger N, Satbhai SB, Mayer D, Busch W, Madalinski M, Stolt-Bergner P, Provart NJ, Mukhtar MS, Zipfel C, Desveaux D, Guttman DS, Belkhadir Y. Nature. 2018 Jan 18;553(7688):342-346. doi: 10.1038/nature25184. Epub 2018 Jan 10. PubMed 29320478.
Backbone
  Vector backbone: pECIA14
  Backbone manufacturer: Chris Garcia (Addgene plasmid # 47051)
  Vector type: Insect Expression
Growth in bacteria
  Bacterial resistance: Ampicillin, 100 μg/mL
  Growth temperature: 37°C
  Growth strain: DH5alpha
  Copy number: High Copy
Gene/Insert
  Gene/Insert name: AT1G55610
  Species: A. thaliana (mustard weed)
  Entrez Gene: BRL1 (a.k.a. AT1G55610, BRI1 like, F20N2.4)
  Promoter: Metallothionein (Copper-Inducible)
  Cloning method: Ligation Independent Cloning
Terms and licenses: Academic/Nonprofit Terms; Industry Terms: Not Available to Industry
Depositor comments: Plasmid for secreted expression in Drosophila cell culture by induction via CuSO4. Insert is an extracellular domain of indicated LRR-RK, C-terminally tagged with Pentameric rat COMP helix, Alkaline Phosphatase (human, placental), Flag, and hexahistidine tags. Insert Protein Sequence: DFNETALLLAFKQNSVKSDPNNVLGNWKYESGRGSCSWRGVSCSDDGRIVGLDLRNSGLTGTLNLVNLTALPNLQNLYLQGNYFSSGGDSSGSDCYLQVLDLSSNSISDYSMVDYVFSKCSNLVSVNISNNKLVGKLGFAPSSLQSLTTVDLSYNILSDKIPESFISDFPASLKYLDLTHNNLSGDFSDLSFGICGNLTFFSLSQNNLSGDKFPITLPNCKFLETLNISRNNLAGKIPNGEYWGSFQNLKQLSLAHNRLSGEIPPELSLLCKTLVILDLSGNTFSGELPSQFTACVWLQNLNLGNNYLSGDFLNTVVSKITGITYLYVAYNNISGSVPISLTNCSNLRVLDLSSNGFTGNVPSGFCSLQSSPVLEKILIANNYLSGTVPMELGKCKSLKTIDLSFNELTGPIPKEIWMLPNLSDLVMWANNLTGTIPEGVCVKGGNLETLILNNNLLTGSIPESISRCTNMIWISLSSNRLTGKIPSGIGNLSKLAILQLGNNSLSGNVPRQLGNCKSLIWLDLNSNNLTGDLPGELASQAGLVMPGSVSGKQFAFVRNEGGTDCRGAGGLVEFEGIRAERLERLPMVHSCPATRIYSGMTMYTFSANGSMIYFDISYNAVSGFIPPGYGNMGYLQVLNLGHNRITGTIPDSFGGLKAIGVLDLSHNNLQGYLPGSLGSLSFLSDLDVSNNNLTGPIPFGGQLTTFPVSRYANNSGLCGVPLRPCGSAPRRPITSRIHAK
How to cite: BRL1 B12_pECIA14 was a gift from Youssef Belkhadir (Addgene plasmid # 114877 ; http://n2t.net/addgene:114877 ; RRID:Addgene_114877)
